Addgene plasmid #201167: pMSCV-GSDMD_C39A-Myc
Purpose: Expression of GSDMD gene in mammalian cells by retroviral transduction
Depositing lab: Jonathan Kagan. Depositing organization: Boston Children's Hospital. Publication: Gasdermin D pore-forming activity is redox-sensitive. Devant P, Borsic E, Ngwa EM, Xiao H, Chouchani ET, Thiagarajah JR, Hafner-Bratkovic I, Evavold CL, Kagan JC. Cell Rep. 2023 Jan 31;42(1):112008. doi: 10.1016/j.celrep.2023.112008. Epub 2023 Jan 19. PubMed 36662620.
Backbone
  Vector backbone: pMSCV-IRES-EGFP
  Backbone size w/o insert (bp): 6400
  Vector type: Retroviral
Growth in bacteria
  Bacterial resistance: Ampicillin, 100 μg/mL
  Growth temperature: 37°C
  Growth strain: NEB Stable
  Copy number: High Copy
Gene/Insert
  Gene/Insert name: Gasdermin D (alt name: GSDMD)
  Species: M. musculus (mouse)
  Insert size (bp): 1500
  Mutation: C39A
  Entrez Gene: Gsdmd (a.k.a. 1810036L03Rik, DF5L, Dfna5l, GsdmD-1, Gsdmdc1, M2-4)
  Promoter: MESV
  Tag / fusion protein: Myc (C terminal on insert)
  Cloning method: Restriction Enzyme; 5′ cloning site NotI (not destroyed); 3′ cloning site SalI (not destroyed)
  Sequencing primers: 5′ MSCV-fwd; 3′ MSCV-rev
Terms and licenses: Academic/Nonprofit Terms; Industry Terms: Not Available to Industry
Depositor comments: AE32
How to cite: pMSCV-GSDMD_C39A-Myc was a gift from Jonathan Kagan (Addgene plasmid # 201167 ; http://n2t.net/addgene:201167 ; RRID:Addgene_201167)
