[The description below was written by a language model from this plasmid's Addgene catalogue record and pLannotate feature annotations shown in this document.]
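Description:
pMSCV-GSDMD_C39A-Myc is a gammaretroviral transfer vector built on the pMSCV-IRES-EGFP backbone for expressing a mutant mouse gasdermin D in mammalian cells by retroviral transduction. The sequenced plasmid is about 7.9 kb. In bacteria it is maintained through a high-copy ColE1/pUC-type origin and selected with ampicillin via the β-lactamase gene. Short remnants of lac, rop, bom, tetracycline-resistance and env sequences in the backbone are non-functional cloning leftovers.

The proviral cassette is flanked by 5′ and 3′ long terminal repeats from murine embryonic stem cell virus. The 5′ LTR serves as the promoter for the full-length viral transcript, and it is followed by the MESV Ψ packaging signal and a truncated gag segment lacking its start codon, which together promote efficient encapsidation of the RNA into particles when gag-pol and envelope functions are supplied in trans by packaging cells. The Gsdmd coding sequence, inserted between NotI and SalI sites, carries a cysteine-to-alanine substitution at position 39 and, according to the catalogue fields, a C-terminal Myc epitope for detection; the tag is not separately annotated in the feature table. Downstream, an EMCV IRES drives translation of EGFP from the same bicistronic transcript, so that transduced cells can be identified or sorted by green fluorescence.

Gasdermin D is the pore-forming executioner of pyroptosis, activated when inflammatory caspases release its N-terminal domain. The associated publication concerns the redox sensitivity of gasdermin D pore formation, so this construct plausibly serves to test the contribution of the Cys39 residue in stably transduced cells, although the record itself states only the general expression purpose.
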