Features (pLannotate 1.2.2; 20 found; start..end, strand, type, name):
    501..842     +  misc_feature   MESV Ψ: packaging signal of murine embryonic stem cell virus
    909..1325    +  CDS            gag (truncated): truncated Moloney murine leukemia virus (MMLV) gag gene lacking the start codon
   1364..2824    +  CDS            Gsdmd: GSDMD_MOUSE - Also known as Gsdmdc1. Experimental evidence at protein level: Swiss-Prot protein existence level 1. [Gasdermin-D, N-terminal]: Promotes pyroptosis in response to microbial infection and danger signals (PubMed:26375003, PubMed:26375259, PubMed:26611636, PubMed:27383986, PubMed:27385778, PubMed:27418190, PubMed:32820063). Produced by the cleavage of gasdermin-D by inflammatory caspases CASP1 or CASP4/CASP11 in response to canonical, as well as non-canonical (such as cytosolic LPS) inflammasome activators (PubMed:26375003, PubMed:26375259, PubMed:26611636, PubMed:27383986, PubMed:2
   2856..2891    -  misc_feature   MCS (fragment): pBluescript multiple cloning site
   2993..3455    +  misc_feature   IRES: internal ribosome entry site (IRES) of the encephalomyocarditis virus (EMCV)
   3469..4188    +  CDS            EGFP: the original enhanced GFP (Yang et al., 1996) mammalian codon-optimized
   4250..4764    +  LTR            3' LTR: 3' long terminal repeat from murine embryonic stem cell virus
   4926..4942    -  protein_bind   lac operator: The lac repressor binds to the lac operator to inhibit transcription in E. coli. This inhibition can be relieved by adding lactose or isopropyl-β-D-thiogalactopyranoside (IPTG). lac repressor encoded by lacI
   4950..4980    -  promoter       lac promoter: promoter for the E. coli lac operon
   4995..5016    -  protein_bind   CAP binding site: CAP binding activates transcription in the presence of cAMP. E. coli catabolite activator protein
   5029..5121    -  CDS            lacI (fragment): lac repressor; lacI; The lac repressor binds to the lac operator to inhibit transcription in E. coli. This inhibition can be relieved by adding lactose or isopropyl-β-D-thiogalactopyranoside (IPTG).
   5304..5892    -  rep_origin     ori: high-copy-number ColE1/pMB1/pBR322/pUC origin of replication
   6063..6923    -  CDS            AmpR: β-lactamase; bla; confers resistance to ampicillin, carbenicillin, and related antibiotics
   6924..7028    -  promoter       AmpR promoter: bla
   7123..7158    +  CDS            rop (fragment): Rop protein, which maintains plasmids at low copy number; rop
   7260..7359    +  misc_feature   bom (fragment): basis of mobility region from pBR322
   7365..7514    -  CDS            lacZα (fragment): LacZα fragment of β-galactosidase; lacZ fragment
   7514..7715    -  CDS            TcR (fragment): tetracycline efflux protein; tet; confers resistance to tetracycline
   7716..7814    +  CDS            env (fragment): murine leukemia virus gPr80 envelope polyprotein precursor; env; proteolytically cleaved into gp70SU and p15TM subunits
   7856..437     +  LTR            5' LTR (across the origin): 5' long terminal repeat from murine embryonic stem cell virus
>Addgene plasmid #201167 | pMSCV-GSDMD_C39A-Myc | addgene full sequence | sequence record 399427 | Addgene NGS Result
AATAGAGAAGTTCAGATCAAGGTTAGGAACAGAGAGACAGCAGAATATGGGCCAAACAGGATATCTGTGG
TAAGCAGTTCCTGCCCCGGCTCAGGGCCAAGAACAGATGGTCCCCAGATGCGGTCCCGCCCTCAGCAGTT
TCTAGAGAACCATCAGATGTTTCCAGGGTGCCCCAAGGACCTGAAATGACCCTGTGCCTTATTTGAACTA
ACCAATCAGTTCGCTTCTCGCTTCTGTTCGCGCGCTTCTGCTCCCCGAGCTCAATAAAAGAGCCCACAAC
CCCTCACTCGGCGCGCCAGTCCTCCGATAGACTGCGTCGCCCGGGTACCCGTATTCCCAATAAAGCCTCT
TGCTGTTTGCATCCGAATCGTGGACTCGCTGATCCTTGGGAGGGTCTCCTCAGATTGATTGACTGCCCAC
CTCGGGGGTCTTTCATTTGGAGGTTCCACCGAGATTTGGAGACCCCTGCCCAGGGACCACCGACCCCCCC
GCCGGGAGGTAAGCTGGCCAGCGGTCGTTTCGTGTCTGTCTCTGTCTTTGTGCGTGTTTGTGCCGGCATC
TAATGTTTGCGCCTGCGTCTGTACTAGTTAGCTAACTAGCTCTGTATCTGGCGGACCCGTGGTGGAACTG
ACGAGTTCTGAACACCCGGCCGCAACCCTGGGAGACGTCCCAGGGACTTTGGGGGCCGTTTTTGTGGCCC
GACCTGAGGAAGGGAGTCGATGTGGAATCCGACCCCGTCAGGATATGTGGTTCTGGTAGGAGACGAGAAC
CTAAAACAGTTCCCGCCTCCGTCTGAATTTTTGCTTTCGGTTTGGAACCGAAGCCGCGCGTCTTGTCTGC
TGCAGCGCTGCAGCATCGTTCTGTGTTGTCTCTGTCTGACTGTGTTTCTGTATTTGTCTGAAAATTAGGG
CCAGACTGTTACCACTCCCTTAAGTTTGACCTTAGGTCACTGGAAAGATGTCGAGCGGATCGCTCACAAC
CAGTCGGTAGATGTCAAGAAGAGACGTTGGGTTACCTTCTGCTCTGCAGAATGGCCAACCTTTAACGTCG
GATGGCCGCGAGACGGCACCTTTAACCGAGACCTCATCACCCAGGTTAAGATCAAGGTCTTTTCACCTGG
CCCGCATGGACACCCAGACCAGGTCCCCTACATCGTGACCTGGGAAGCCTTGGCTTTTGACCCCCCTCCC
TGGGTCAAGCCCTTTGTACACCCTAAGCCTCCGCCTCCTCTTCCTCCATCCGCCCCGTCTCTCCCCCTTG
AACCTCCTCGTTCGACCCCGCCTCGATCCTCCCTTTATCCAGCCCTCACTCCTTCTCTAGGCGCCGGAAT
TAGATCTCTCGAGATCGATGCGGCCGCGCCACCATGCCATCGGCCTTTGAGAAAGTGGTCAAGAATGTGA
TCAAGGAGGTAAGCGGCAGCAGAGGCGATCTCATTCCGGTGGACAGCCTGCGGAACTCCACCAGCTTCAG
GCCCTACGCCCTTCTGAACAGGAAATTTTCAAGCTCAAGGTTCTGGAAACCCCGTTATTCATGTGTCAAC
CTGTCAATCAAGGACATCCTGGAGCCCAGTGCTCCAGAACCAGAACCGGAGTGTTTTGGCTCCTTCAAAG
TCTCTGATGTCGTCGATGGGAACATTCAGGGCAGAGTGATGTTGTCAGGCATGGGAGAAGGGAAAATTTC
TGGTGGGGCTGCAGTGTCTGACAGTTCCAGTGCCTCCATGAATGTGTGTATACTGCGTGTGACTCAGAAG
ACCTGGGAGACCATGCAGCATGAAAGGCACCTTCAGCAGCCTGAGAACAAAATCCTGCAACAGCTTCGGA
GTCGTGGGGATGACCTGTTTGTGGTGACCGAGGTGCTGCAGACAAAGGAGGAAGTGCAGATCACTGAGGT
CCACAGCCAAGAGGGCTCAGGCCAGTTTACGCTGCCTGGAGCTTTATGCTTGAAGGGTGAAGGCAAGGGC
CACCAAAGCCGGAAGAAGATGGTGACCATTCCTGCAGGCAGCATCCTGGCATTCCGAGTGGCCCAACTGC
TTATTGGCTCTAAATGGGATATCCTTCTCGTCTCAGATGAGAAACAGAGGACCTTTGAGCCCTCCTCAGG
TGACAGAAAAGCAGTGGGCCAGAGGCACCATGGCCTCAATGTGCTTGCTGCGCTTTGTTCCATCGGAAAG
CAGCTCAGTCTCCTGTCAGATGGGATTGATGAGGAGGAATTAATTGAGGCGGCAGACTTCCAGGGCCTGT
ATGCTGAGGTGAAGGCTTGCTCCTCAGAACTGGAGAGCTTGGAAATGGAGTTGAGACAACAGATACTGGT
GAACATCGGAAAGATTTTACAGGACCAGCCCAGCATGGAAGCCTTAGAGGCCTCACTAGGGCAGGGCCTG
TGCAGTGGCGGCCAGGTGGAGCCTCTGGACGGCCCAGCTGGCTGCATCCTTGAGTGTCTGGTGCTTGACT
CTGGAGAACTGGTGCCGGAACTCGCAGCCCCTATCTTCTACCTGCTGGGAGCACTGGCTGTGCTGAGTGA
AACCCAGCAGCAGCTGCTAGCTAAGGCTCTGGAGACAACGGTGCTGTCAAAGCAGCTGGAGTTGGTGAAG
CACGTCTTGGAACAGAGCACCCCGTGGCAGGAGCAGAGTTCTGTGTCCCTGCCCACCGTGCTCCTTGGGG
ACTGCTGGGATGAAAAGAATCCCACCTGGGTCTTGCTAGAAGAATGTGGCCTAAGGCTGCAGGTAGAATC
CCCCCAGGTGCACTGGGAACCAACGTCTCTGATCCCCACAAGTGCGCTCTATGCCTCCCTGTTCCTATTG
TCAAGTCTAGGCCAGAAACCTTGTGAACAAAAACTCATCTCAGAAGAGGATCTGTAGGTCGACGGTATCG
ATAAGCTTGATATCGAATTCCGCCCCCCCCCCTAACGTTACTGGCCGAAGCCGCTTGGAATAAGGCCGGT
GTGCGTTTGTCTATATGTTATTTTCCACCATATTGCCGTCTTTTGGCAATGTGAGGGCCCGGAAACCTGG
CCCTGTCTTCTTGACGAGCATTCCTAGGGGTCTTTCCCCTCTCGCCAAAGGAATGCAAGGTCTGTTGAAT
GTCGTGAAGGAAGCAGTTCCTCTGGAAGCTTCTTGAAGACAAACAACGTCTGTAGCGACCCTTTGCAGGC
AGCGGAACCCCCCACCTGGCGACAGGTGCCTCTGCGGCCAAAAGCCACGTGTATAAGATACACCTGCAAA
GGCGGCACAACCCCAGTGCCACGTTGTGAGTTGGATAGTTGTGGAAAGAGTCAAATGGCTCTCCTCAAGC
GTATTCAACAAGGGGCTGAAGGATGCCCAGAAGGTACCCCATTGTATGGGATCTGATCTGGGGCCTCGGT
GCACATGCTTTACATGTGTTTAGTCGAGGTTAAAAAAACGTCTAGGCCCCCCGAACCACGGGGACGTGGT
TTTCCTTTGAAAAACACGATGATAATATGGCCACAACCATGGTGAGCAAGGGCGAGGAGCTGTTCACCGG
GGTGGTGCCCATCCTGGTCGAGCTGGACGGCGACGTAAACGGCCACAAGTTCAGCGTGTCTGGCGAGGGC
GAGGGCGATGCCACCTACGGCAAGCTGACCCTGAAGTTCATCTGCACCACCGGCAAGCTGCCCGTGCCCT
GGCCCACCCTCGTGACCACCCTGACCTACGGCGTGCAGTGCTTCAGCCGCTACCCCGACCACATGAAGCA
GCACGACTTCTTCAAGTCCGCCATGCCCGAAGGCTACGTCCAGGAGCGCACCATCTTCTTCAAGGACGAC
GGCAACTACAAGACCCGCGCCGAGGTGAAGTTCGAGGGCGACACCCTGGTGAACCGCATCGAGCTGAAGG
GCATCGACTTCAAGGAGGACGGCAACATCCTGGGGCACAAGCTGGAGTACAACTACAACAGCCACAACGT
CTATATCATGGCCGACAAGCAGAAGAACGGCATCAAGGCGAACTTCAAGATCCGCCACAACATCGAGGAC
GGCAGCGTGCAGCTCGCCGACCACTACCAGCAGAACACCCCCATCGGCGACGGCCCCGTGCTGCTGCCCG
ACAACCACTACCTGAGCACCCAGTCCGCCCTGAGCAAAGACCCCAACGAGAAGCGCGATCACATGGTCCT
GCTGGAGTTCGTGACCGCCGCCGGGATCACTCTCGGCATGGACGAGCTGTACAAGTAATGAATTAATTAA
GAATTCGATAAAATAAAAGATTTTATTTAGTCTCCAGAAAAAGGGGGGAATGAAAGACCCCACCTGTAGG
TTTGGCAAGCTAGCTTAAGTAACGCCATTTTGCAAGGCATGGAAAATACATAACTGAGAATAGAGAAGTT
CAGATCAAGGTTAGGAACAGAGAGACAGCAGAATATGGGCCAAACAGGATATCTGTGGTAAGCAGTTCCT
GCCCCGGCTCAGGGCCAAGAACAGATGGTCCCCAGATGCGGTCCCGCCCTCAGCAGTTTCTAGAGAACCA
TCAGATGTTTCCAGGGTGCCCCAAGGACCTGAAATGACCCTGTGCCTTATTTGAACTAACCAATCAGTTC
GCTTCTCGCTTCTGTTCGCGCGCTTCTGCTCCCCGAGCTCAATAAAAGAGCCCACAACCCCTCACTCGGC
GCGCCAGTCCTCCGATAGACTGCGTCGCCCGGGTACCCGTGTATCCAATAAACCCTCTTGCAGTTGCATC
CGACTTGTGGTCTCGCTGTTCCTTGGGAGGGTCTCCTCTGAGTGATTGACTACCCGTCAGCGGGGGTCTT
TCATGGGTAACAGTTTCTTGAAGTTGGAGAACAACATTCTGAGGGTAGGAGTCGAATATTAAGTAATCCT
GACTCAATTAGCCACTGTTTTGAATCCACATACTCCAATACTCCTGAAATAGTTCATTATGGACAGCGCA
GAAAGAGCTGGGGAGAATTGTGAAATTGTTATCCGCTCACAATTCCACACAACATACGAGCCGGAAGCAT
AAAGTGTAAAGCCTGGGGTGCCTAATGAGTGAGCTAACTCACATTAATTGCGTTGCGCTCACTGCCCGCT
TTCCAGTCGGGAAACCTGTCGTGCCAGCTGCATTAATGAATCGGCCAACGCGCGGGGAGAGGCGGTTTGC
GTATTGGGCGCTCTTCCGCTTCCTCGCTCACTGACTCGCTGCGCTCGGTCGTTCGGCTGCGGCGAGCGGT
ATCAGCTCACTCAAAGGCGGTAATACGGTTATCCACAGAATCAGGGGATAACGCAGGAAAGAACATGTGA
GCAAAAGGCCAGCAAAAGGCCAGGAACCGTAAAAAGGCCGCGTTGCTGGCGTTTTTCCATAGGCTCCGCC
CCCCTGACGAGCATCACAAAAATCGACGCTCAAGTCAGAGGTGGCGAAACCCGACAGGACTATAAAGATA
CCAGGCGTTTCCCCCTGGAAGCTCCCTCGTGCGCTCTCCTGTTCCGACCCTGCCGCTTACCGGATACCTG
TCCGCCTTTCTCCCTTCGGGAAGCGTGGCGCTTTCTCATAGCTCACGCTGTAGGTATCTCAGTTCGGTGT
AGGTCGTTCGCTCCAAGCTGGGCTGTGTGCACGAACCCCCCGTTCAGCCCGACCGCTGCGCCTTATCCGG
TAACTATCGTCTTGAGTCCAACCCGGTAAGACACGACTTATCGCCACTGGCAGCAGCCACTGGTAACAGG
ATTAGCAGAGCGAGGTATGTAGGCGGTGCTACAGAGTTCTTGAAGTGGTGGCCTAACTACGGCTACACTA
GAAGAACAGTATTTGGTATCTGCGCTCTGCTGAAGCCAGTTACCTTCGGAAAAAGAGTTGGTAGCTCTTG
ATCCGGCAAACAAACCACCGCTGGTAGCGGTGGTTTTTTTGTTTGCAAGCAGCAGATTACGCGCAGAAAA
AAAGGATCTCAAGAAGATCCTTTGATCTTTTCTACGGGGTCTGACGCTCAGTGGAACGAAAACTCACGTT
AAGGGATTTTGGTCATGAGATTATCAAAAAGGATCTTCACCTAGATCCTTTTAAATTAAAAATGAAGTTT
TAAATCAATCTAAAGTATATATGAGTAAACTTGGTCTGACAGTTACCAATGCTTAATCAGTGAGGCACCT
ATCTCAGCGATCTGTCTATTTCGTTCATCCATAGTTGCCTGACTCCCCGTCGTGTAGATAACTACGATAC
GGGAGGGCTTACCATCTGGCCCCAGTGCTGCAATGATACCGCGAGACCCACGCTCACCGGCTCCAGATTT
ATCAGCAATAAACCAGCCAGCCGGAAGGGCCGAGCGCAGAAGTGGTCCTGCAACTTTATCCGCCTCCATC
CAGTCTATTAATTGTTGCCGGGAAGCTAGAGTAAGTAGTTCGCCAGTTAATAGTTTGCGCAACGTTGTTG
CCATTGCTACAGGCATCGTGGTGTCACGCTCGTCGTTTGGTATGGCTTCATTCAGCTCCGGTTCCCAACG
ATCAAGGCGAGTTACATGATCCCCCATGTTGTGCAAAAAAGCGGTTAGCTCCTTCGGTCCTCCGATCGTT
GTCAGAAGTAAGTTGGCCGCAGTGTTATCACTCATGGTTATGGCAGCACTGCATAATTCTCTTACTGTCA
TGCCATCCGTAAGATGCTTTTCTGTGACTGGTGAGTACTCAACCAAGTCATTCTGAGAATAGTGTATGCG
GCGACCGAGTTGCTCTTGCCCGGCGTCAATACGGGATAATACCGCGCCACATAGCAGAACTTTAAAAGTG
CTCATCATTGGAAAACGTTCTTCGGGGCGAAAACTCTCAAGGATCTTACCGCTGTTGAGATCCAGTTCGA
TGTAACCCACTCGTGCACCCAACTGATCTTCAGCATCTTTTACTTTCACCAGCGTTTCTGGGTGAGCAAA
AACAGGAAGGCAAAATGCCGCAAAAAAGGGAATAAGGGCGACACGGAAATGTTGAATACTCATACTCTTC
CTTTTTCAATATTATTGAAGCATTTATCAGGGTTATTGTCTCATGAGCGGATACATATTTGAATGTATTT
AGAAAAATAAACAAATAGGGGTTCCGCGCACATTTCCCCGAAAAGTGCCACCTGACGTCTAAGAAACCAT
TATTATCATGACATTAACCTATAAAAATAGGCGTATCACGAGGCCCTTTCGTCTCGCGCGTTTCGGTGAT
GACGGTGAAAACCTCTGACACATGCAGCTCCCGGAGACGGTCACAGCTTGTCTGTAAGCGGATGCCGGGA
GCAGACAAGCCCGTCAGGGCGCGTCAGCGGGTGTTGGCGGGTGTCGGGGCTGGCTTAACTATGCGGCATC
AGAGCAGATTGTACTGAGAGTGCACCATATGCGGTGTGAAATACCGCACAGATGCGTAAGGAGAAAATAC
CGCATCAGGCGCCATTCGCCATTCAGGCTGCGCAACTGTTGGGAAGGGCGATCGGTGCGGGCCTCTTCGC
TATTACGCCAGCTGGCGAAAGGGGGATGTGCTGCAAGGCGATTAAGTTGGGTAACGCCAGGGTTTTCCCA
GTCACGACGTTGTAAAACGACGGCGCAAGGAATGGTGCATGCAAGGAGATGGCGCCCAACAGTCCCCCGG
CCACGGGGCCTGCCACCATACCCACGCCGAAACAAGCGCTCATGAGCCCGAAGTGGCGAGCCCGATCTTC
CCCATCGGTGATGTCGGCGATATAGGCGCCAGCAACCGCACCTGTGGCGCCGGTGATGCCGGCCACGATG
CGTCCGGCGTAGAGGCGATTAGTCCAATTTGTTAAAGACAGGATATCAGTGGTCCAGGCTCTAGTTTTGA
CTCAACAATATCACCAGCTGAAGCCTATAGAGTACGAGCCATAGATAAAATAAAAGATTTTATTTAGTCT
CCAGAAAAAGGGGGGAATGAAAGACCCCACCTGTAGGTTTGGCAAGCTAGCTTAAGTAACGCCATTTTGC
AAGGCATGGAAAATACATAACTGAG
