>Addgene plasmid #201167 | pMSCV-GSDMD_C39A-Myc | depositor partial sequence | sequence record 390340 | GSDMD insert
GCCACCATGCCATCGGCCTTTGAGAAAGTGGTCAAGAATGTGATCAAGGAGGTAAGCGGCAGCAGAGGCG
ATCTCATTCCGGTGGACAGCCTGCGGAACTCCACCAGCTTCAGGCCCTACGCCCTTCTGAACAGGAAATT
TTCAAGCTCAAGGTTCTGGAAACCCCGTTATTCATGTGTCAACCTGTCAATCAAGGACATCCTGGAGCCC
AGTGCTCCAGAACCAGAACCGGAGTGTTTTGGCTCCTTCAAAGTCTCTGATGTCGTCGATGGGAACATTC
AGGGCAGAGTGATGTTGTCAGGCATGGGAGAAGGGAAAATTTCTGGTGGGGCTGCAGTGTCTGACAGTTC
CAGTGCCTCCATGAATGTGTGTATACTGCGTGTGACTCAGAAGACCTGGGAGACCATGCAGCATGAAAGG
CACCTTCAGCAGCCTGAGAACAAAATCCTGCAACAGCTTCGGAGTCGTGGGGATGACCTGTTTGTGGTGA
CCGAGGTGCTGCAGACAAAGGAGGAAGTGCAGATCACTGAGGTCCACAGCCAAGAGGGCTCAGGCCAGTT
TACGCTGCCTGGAGCTTTATGCTTGAAGGGTGAAGGCAAGGGCCACCAAAGCCGGAAGAAGATGGTGACC
ATTCCTGCAGGCAGCATCCTGGCATTCCGAGTGGCCCAACTGCTTATTGGCTCTAAATGGGATATCCTTC
TCGTCTCAGATGAGAAACAGAGGACCTTTGAGCCCTCCTCAGGTGACAGAAAAGCAGTGGGCCAGAGGCA
CCATGGCCTCAATGTGCTTGCTGCGCTTTGTTCCATCGGAAAGCAGCTCAGTCTCCTGTCAGATGGGATT
GATGAGGAGGAATTAATTGAGGCGGCAGACTTCCAGGGCCTGTATGCTGAGGTGAAGGCTTGCTCCTCAG
AACTGGAGAGCTTGGAAATGGAGTTGAGACAACAGATACTGGTGAACATCGGAAAGATTTTACAGGACCA
GCCCAGCATGGAAGCCTTAGAGGCCTCACTAGGGCAGGGCCTGTGCAGTGGCGGCCAGGTGGAGCCTCTG
GACGGCCCAGCTGGCTGCATCCTTGAGTGTCTGGTGCTTGACTCTGGAGAACTGGTGCCGGAACTCGCAG
CCCCTATCTTCTACCTGCTGGGAGCACTGGCTGTGCTGAGTGAAACCCAGCAGCAGCTGCTAGCTAAGGC
TCTGGAGACAACGGTGCTGTCAAAGCAGCTGGAGTTGGTGAAGCACGTCTTGGAACAGAGCACCCCGTGG
CAGGAGCAGAGTTCTGTGTCCCTGCCCACCGTGCTCCTTGGGGACTGCTGGGATGAAAAGAATCCCACCT
GGGTCTTGCTAGAAGAATGTGGCCTAAGGCTGCAGGTAGAATCCCCCCAGGTGCACTGGGAACCAACGTC
TCTGATCCCCACAAGTGCGCTCTATGCCTCCCTGTTCCTATTGTCAAGTCTAGGCCAGAAACCTTGTGAA
CAAAAACTCATCTCAGAAGAGGATCTGTAG
